>Addgene plasmid #16264 | pcDNA3-Beta(4)Integrin-DeltaCYT | addgene partial sequence | sequence record 22654 | CMV-F 5'-CGCAAATGGGCGGTAGGCGTG-3'
AGCTCTCTGGCTACTAGAGAACCCACTGCTTACTGGCTTATCGAAATTAATACGACTCACTATAGGGAGA
CCCAAGCTTGGTACCGAGCTCGGATCCACTAGTAACGGCCGCCAGTGTGCTGGAATTCCGGCCCGCGCCC
GCCCTCGGACAGTCCCTGCTCGCCCGCGCGCTGCAGCCCCATCTCCTAGCGGCAGCCCAGGCGCGGAGGG
AGCGAGTCCGCCCCGAGGAGGAAGAGGATGGCAGGGCCACGCCCCAGCCCATGGGCCAGGCTGCTCCTGG
CAGCCTTGATCAGCGTCAGCCTCTCTGGGACCTTGGCAAACCGCTGCAAGAAGGCCCCAGTGAAGAGCTG
CACGGAGTGTGTCCGTGTGGATAAGGACTGCGCCTACTGCACAGACGAGATGTTCAGGGACCGGCGCTGC
AACACCCAGGCGGAGCTGCTGGCCGCGGGCTGCCAGCGGGAGAGCATCGTGGTCATGGAGAGCAGCTTCC
AAATCACAGAGGAGACCCAGATTGACACCACCCTGCGGCGCAGCCAGATGTCCCCCCAAGGCCTGCGGGT
CCGTCTGCGGCCCGGTGAGGAGCGGCATTTTGAGCTGGAGGTGTTTGAGCCACTGGAGAGCCCCGTGGAC
CTGTACATCCTCATGGACTTCTCCAACTCCATGTCCGATGATCTGGACAACCTCAAGAAGATGGGGCAGA
ACCTGGCTCGGGTCCTGAGCCAGCTCACCAGCGACTACACTATTGGGATTAGGCAAGGTTTGTGGACAAA
GTCAGCGTCCCGC
