[The description below was written by a language model from this plasmid's Addgene catalogue record.]
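Description:
pcDNA3-Beta(4)Integrin-DeltaCYT is a mammalian expression plasmid built on the Invitrogen pcDNA3 backbone (5446 bp without insert). It carries a cytoplasmic-tail-deleted form of human integrin beta 4 (ITGB4, also known as CD104). It is propagated in E. coli under ampicillin selection, and the backbone's neomycin resistance marker allows G418 selection of stably transfected mammalian cells. The record names no promoter and includes no feature table. pcDNA3 as a standard vector drives inserts from the CMV immediate-early promoter with a downstream polyadenylation signal, so expression presumably relies on those elements.

The insert was cloned by restriction digestion between EcoRI (5′) and SmaI (3′), and both sites were preserved. The defining mutation is a stop codon, together with an XbaI site, placed after the first four amino acids of the cytoplasmic tail. The encoded protein should therefore keep the extracellular and transmembrane regions but lack nearly all of the unusually long beta 4 cytoplasmic domain. The catalogue lists the insert size as 400 bp, which is much shorter than would be expected for such a truncated beta 4 coding region, so this figure should be treated with caution. The depositor also notes two possible point mutations in the gene, found in sequence from a requesting scientist, and does not believe they affect function.

The associated publication concerns activation of the p21 pathway of growth arrest and apoptosis by the beta 4 cytoplasmic domain. In that context the construct most plausibly serves as a tail-less control, used to test which effects of beta 4 expression depend on its cytoplasmic domain.
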