Addgene plasmid #16264: pcDNA3-Beta(4)Integrin-DeltaCYT
Depositing lab: Arthur Mercurio. Depositing organization: University of Massachusetts, Worcester. Publication: Activation of the p21 pathway of growth arrest and apoptosis by the beta 4 integrin cytoplasmic domain. Clarke AS, Lotz MM, Chao C, Mercurio AM. J Biol Chem. 1995 Sep 29. 270(39):22673-6. 10.1074/jbc.270.39.22957 PubMed 7559386.
Backbone
  Vector backbone: pcDNA3
  Backbone manufacturer: Invitrogen
  Backbone size w/o insert (bp): 5446
  Vector type: Mammalian Expression
  Selectable markers: Neomycin (select with G418)
Growth in bacteria
  Bacterial resistance: Ampicillin, 100 μg/mL
  Growth temperature: 37°C
  Growth strain: DH5alpha
  Copy number: Unknown
Gene/Insert
  Gene/Insert name: Beta 4 Integrin
  Species: H. sapiens (human)
  Insert size (bp): 400
  Mutation: truncated cytoplasmic tail introduced a stop codon and an XbaI site after the first 4 amino acids of the tail
  Entrez Gene: ITGB4 (a.k.a. CD104, GP150, JEB5A, JEB5B)
  Cloning method: Restriction Enzyme; 5′ cloning site EcoRI (not destroyed); 3′ cloning site SmaI (not destroyed)
  Sequencing primers: 5′ N/A
Terms and licenses: Academic/Nonprofit Terms; Industry Terms: Not Available to Industry
Depositor comments: There are two possible point mutations in the gene, according to sequence from a requesting scientist (see review). The depositing lab is aware of these mutations and does not believe they affect function.
How to cite: pcDNA3-Beta(4)Integrin-DeltaCYT was a gift from Arthur Mercurio (Addgene plasmid # 16264 ; http://n2t.net/addgene:16264 ; RRID:Addgene_16264)
